LOCUS       Exported 11080 bp ds-DNA circular SYN 22-MAY-2019
DEFINITION  synthetic circular DNA
ACCESSION   .
VERSION     .
KEYWORDS    .
SOURCE      synthetic DNA construct
  ORGANISM  synthetic DNA construct
REFERENCE   1 (bases 1 to 11080)
  AUTHORS   .
  TITLE     Direct Submission
  JOURNAL   Exported May 22, 2019 from SnapGene Viewer 4.1.6
            http://www.snapgene.com
COMMENT     [DEFINITION]: synthetic circular DNA [LOCUS]: Exported [ACCESSION]:
            . [SOURCE]: 1..11080 [CDS]: 7379..8170
FEATURES             Location/Qualifiers
     source          1..11080
                     /organism="synthetic DNA construct"
                     /mol_type="other DNA"
     misc_feature    529..552
                     /label=SV40 NLS1
                     /note="label=SV40 NLS1 - 529..552"
     misc_feature    568..633
                     /label=3XFLAG
                     /note="label=3XFLAG - 568..633"
     misc_feature    718..4821
                     /label=dCas9_D10A_H840A
                     /note="label=dCas9_D10A_H840A - 718..4821"
     misc_feature    4867..4872
                     /label=note=_NheI
                     /note="label=NheI - note=""note=""""direct strand
                     translation"""" - translation=""""AS"""""" - 4867..4872"
     misc_feature    4876..6030
                     /label=DNMT3L
                     /note="label=DNMT3L - 4876..6030"
     misc_feature    6058..6105
                     /label=Nucleoplasmin NLS
                     /note="label=Nucleoplasmin NLS - 6058..6105"
     misc_feature    6124..6180
                     /label=P2A
                     /note="label=P2A - 6124..6180"
     misc_feature    6981..7196
                     /label=SV40 enhancer-pBabe
                     /note="label=SV40 enhancer-pBabe - 6981..7196"
     misc_feature    7160..7237
                     /label=SV40 ORI
                     /note="label=SV40 ORI - 7160..7237"
     CDS             7379..8170
                     /label=Kan/neoR
                     /note="label=Kan/neoR - 7379..8170"
     primer_bind     complement(8512..8532)
                     /label=M13-rev
                     /note="label=M13-rev - complement(8512..8532)"
     promoter        complement(8565..8594)
                     /label=lac
                     /note="label=lac - complement(8565..8594)"
     rep_origin      complement(8900..9528)
                     /direction=LEFT
                     /label=ColE1 origin
                     /note="direction=LEFT - label=ColE1 origin -
                     complement(8900..9528)"
     CDS             complement(9680..10339)
                     /label=AmpR
                     /note="label=AmpR - complement(9680..10339)"
     promoter        complement(10579..10607)
                     /label=Amp prom
                     /note="label=Amp prom - complement(10579..10607)"
     promoter        10984..430
                     /label=CMV promoter
                     /note="label=CMV promoter - 10984..430"
ORIGIN
        1 atagggactt tccattgacg tcaatgggtg gagtatttac ggtaaactgc ccacttggca
       61 gtacatcaag tgtatcatat gccaagtacg ccccctattg acgtcaatga cggtaaatgg
      121 cccgcctggc attatgccca gtacatgacc ttatgggact ttcctacttg gcagtacatc
      181 tacgtattag tcatcgctat taccatggtg atgcggtttt ggcagtacat caatgggcgt
      241 ggatagcggt ttgactcacg gggatttcca agtctccacc ccattgacgt caatgggagt
      301 ttgttttggc accaaaatca acgggacttt ccaaaatgtc gtaacaactc cgccccattg
      361 acgcaaatgg gcggtaggcg tgtacggtgg gaggtctata taagcagagc tcgtttagtg
      421 aaccgtcaga tcgcctggag acgccatcca cgctgttttg acctccatag aagacaccgg
      481 gaccgatcca gcctccggac tctagaggat cgaacccttg ccaccatgcc caagaagaag
      541 aggaaggtgg gaggctccgg aggaagcgac tataaggacc acgacggaga ctacaaggat
      601 catgatattg attacaaaga cgatgacgat aagggtggcg ggtccggcgg tggatccggt
      661 accggaggga gtggtggaag cggcggttct ggtggctcag gcggcagcgg ccggccaatg
      721 gacaagaagt actccattgg gctcgctatc ggcacaaaca gcgtcggctg ggccgtcatt
      781 acggacgagt acaaggtgcc gagcaaaaaa ttcaaagttc tgggcaatac cgatcgccac
      841 agcataaaga agaacctcat tggcgccctc ctgttcgact ccggggagac ggccgaagcc
      901 acgcggctca aaagaacagc acggcgcaga tatacccgca gaaagaatcg gatctgctac
      961 ctgcaggaga tctttagtaa tgagatggct aaggtggatg actctttctt ccataggctg
     1021 gaggagtcct ttttggtgga ggaggataaa aagcacgagc gccacccaat ctttggcaat
     1081 atcgtggacg aggtggcgta ccatgaaaag tacccaacca tatatcatct gaggaagaag
     1141 cttgtagaca gtactgataa ggctgacttg cggttgatct atctcgcgct ggcgcatatg
     1201 atcaaatttc ggggacactt cctcatcgag ggggacctga acccagacaa cagcgatgtc
     1261 gacaaactct ttatccaact ggttcagact tacaatcagc ttttcgaaga gaacccgatc
     1321 aacgcatccg gagttgacgc caaagcaatc ctgagcgcta ggctgtccaa atcccggcgg
     1381 ctcgaaaacc tcatcgcaca gctccctggg gagaagaaga acggcctgtt tggtaatctt
     1441 atcgccctgt cactcgggct gacccccaac tttaaatcta acttcgacct ggccgaagat
     1501 gccaagcttc aactgagcaa agacacctac gatgatgatc tcgacaatct gctggcccag
     1561 atcggcgacc agtacgcaga cctttttttg gcggcaaaga acctgtcaga cgccattctg
     1621 ctgagtgata ttctgcgagt gaacacggag atcaccaaag ctccgctgag cgctagtatg
     1681 atcaagcgct atgatgagca ccaccaagac ttgactttgc tgaaggccct tgtcagacag
     1741 caactgcctg agaagtacaa ggaaattttc ttcgatcagt ctaaaaatgg ctacgccgga
     1801 tacattgacg gcggagcaag ccaggaggaa ttttacaaat ttattaagcc catcttggaa
     1861 aaaatggacg gcaccgagga gctgctggta aagcttaaca gagaagatct gttgcgcaaa
     1921 cagcgcactt tcgacaatgg aagcatcccc caccagattc acctgggcga actgcacgct
     1981 atcctcaggc ggcaagagga tttctacccc tttttgaaag ataacaggga aaagattgag
     2041 aaaatcctca catttcggat accctactat gtaggccccc tcgcccgggg aaattccaga
     2101 ttcgcgtgga tgactcgcaa atcagaagag accatcactc cctggaactt cgaggaagtc
     2161 gtggataagg gggcctctgc ccagtccttc atcgaaagga tgactaactt tgataaaaat
     2221 ctgcctaacg aaaaggtgct tcctaaacac tctctgctgt acgagtactt cacagtttat
     2281 aacgagctca ccaaggtcaa atacgtcaca gaagggatga gaaagccagc attcctgtct
     2341 ggagagcaga agaaagctat cgtggacctc ctcttcaaga cgaaccggaa agttaccgtg
     2401 aaacagctca aagaagacta tttcaaaaag attgaatgtt tcgactctgt tgaaatcagc
     2461 ggagtggagg atcgcttcaa cgcatccctg ggaacgtatc acgatctcct gaaaatcatt
     2521 aaagacaagg acttcctgga caatgaggag aacgaggaca ttcttgagga cattgtcctc
     2581 acccttacgt tgtttgaaga tagggagatg attgaagaac gcttgaaaac ttacgctcat
     2641 ctcttcgacg acaaagtcat gaaacagctc aagaggcgcc gatatacagg atgggggcgg
     2701 ctgtcaagaa aactgatcaa tgggatccga gacaagcaga gtggaaagac aatcctggat
     2761 tttcttaagt ccgatggatt tgccaaccgg aacttcatgc agttgatcca tgatgactct
     2821 ctcaccttta aggaggacat ccagaaagca caagtttctg gccaggggga cagtcttcac
     2881 gagcacatcg ctaatcttgc aggtagccca gctatcaaaa agggaatact gcagaccgtt
     2941 aaggtcgtgg atgaactcgt caaagtaatg ggaaggcata agcccgagaa tatcgttatc
     3001 gagatggccc gagagaacca aactacccag aagggacaga agaacagtag ggaaaggatg
     3061 aagaggattg aagagggtat aaaagaactg gggtcccaaa tccttaagga acacccagtt
     3121 gaaaacaccc agcttcagaa tgagaagctc tacctgtact acctgcagaa cggcagggac
     3181 atgtacgtgg atcaggaact ggacatcaat cggctctccg actacgacgt ggatgctatc
     3241 gtgccccagt cttttctcaa agatgattct attgataata aagtgttgac aagatccgat
     3301 aaaaatagag ggaagagtga taacgtcccc tcagaagaag ttgtcaagaa aatgaaaaat
     3361 tattggcggc agctgctgaa cgccaaactg atcacacaac ggaagttcga taatctgact
     3421 aaggctgaac gaggtggcct gtctgagttg gataaagccg gcttcatcaa aaggcagctt
     3481 gttgagacac gccagatcac caagcacgtg gcccaaattc tcgattcacg catgaacacc
     3541 aagtacgatg aaaatgacaa actgattcga gaggtgaaag ttattactct gaagtctaag
     3601 ctggtctcag atttcagaaa ggactttcag ttttataagg tgagagagat caacaattac
     3661 caccatgcgc atgatgccta cctgaatgca gtggtaggca ctgcacttat caaaaaatat
     3721 cccaagcttg aatctgaatt tgtttacgga gactataaag tgtacgatgt taggaaaatg
     3781 atcgcaaagt ctgagcagga aataggcaag gccaccgcta agtacttctt ttacagcaat
     3841 attatgaatt ttttcaagac cgagattaca ctggccaatg gagagattcg gaagcgacca
     3901 cttatcgaaa caaacggaga aacaggagaa atcgtgtggg acaagggtag ggatttcgcg
     3961 acagtccgga aggtcctgtc catgccgcag gtgaacatcg ttaaaaagac cgaagtacag
     4021 accggaggct tctccaagga aagtatcctc ccgaaaagga acagcgacaa gctgatcgca
     4081 cgcaaaaaag attgggaccc caagaaatac ggcggattcg attctcctac agtcgcttac
     4141 agtgtactgg ttgtggccaa agtggagaaa gggaagtcta aaaaactcaa aagcgtcaag
     4201 gaactgctgg gcatcacaat catggagcga tcaagcttcg aaaaaaaccc catcgacttt
     4261 ctcgaggcga aaggatataa agaggtcaaa aaagacctca tcattaagct tcccaagtac
     4321 tctctctttg agcttgaaaa cggccggaaa cgaatgctcg ctagtgcggg cgagctgcag
     4381 aaaggtaacg agctggcact gccctctaaa tacgttaatt tcttgtatct ggccagccac
     4441 tatgaaaagc tcaaagggtc tcccgaagat aatgagcaga agcagctgtt cgtggaacaa
     4501 cacaaacact accttgatga gatcatcgag caaataagcg aattctccaa aagagtgatc
     4561 ctcgccgacg ctaacctcga taaggtgctt tctgcttaca ataagcacag ggataagccc
     4621 atcagggagc aggcagaaaa cattatccac ttgtttactc tgaccaactt gggcgcgcct
     4681 gcagccttca agtacttcga caccaccata gacagaaagc ggtacacctc tacaaaggag
     4741 gtcctggacg ccacactgat tcatcagtca attacggggc tctatgaaac aagaatcgac
     4801 ctctctcagc tcggtggaga cggtggtagt ggaggttcag gaggatccgg ggggagcgga
     4861 gggagcgcta gcatggcggc catcccagcc ctggacccag aggccgagcc cagcatggac
     4921 gtgattttgg tgggatccag tgagctctca agctccgttt cacccgggac aggcagagat
     4981 cttattgcat atgaagtcaa ggctaaccag cgaaatatag aagacatctg catctgctgc
     5041 ggaagtctcc aggttcacac acagcaccct ctgtttgagg gagggatctg cgccccatgt
     5101 aaggacaagt tcctggatgc cctcttcctg tacgacgatg acgggtacca atcctactgc
     5161 tccatctgct gctccggaga gacgctgctc atctgcggaa accctgattg cacccgatgc
     5221 tactgcttcg agtgtgtgga tagcctggtc ggccccggga cctcggggaa ggtgcacgcc
     5281 atgagcaact gggtgtgcta cctgtgcctg ccgtcctccc gaagcgggct gctgcagcgt
     5341 cggaggaagt ggcgcagcca gctcaaggcc ttctacgacc gagagtcgga gaatcccctt
     5401 gagatgttcg aaaccgtgcc tgtgtggagg agacagccag tccgggtgct gtcccttttt
     5461 gaagacatca agaaagagct gacgagtttg ggctttttgg aaagtggttc tgacccggga
     5521 caactgaagc atgtggttga tgtcacagac acagtgagga aggatgtgga ggagtgggga
     5581 cccttcgatc ttgtgtacgg cgccacacct cccctgggcc acacctgtga ccgtcctccc
     5641 agctggtacc tgttccagtt ccaccggctc ctgcagtacg cacggcccaa gccaggcagc
     5701 cccaggccct tcttctggat gttcgtggac aatctggtgc tgaacaagga agacctggac
     5761 gtcgcatctc gcttcctgga gatggagcca gtcaccatcc cagatgtcca cggcggatcc
     5821 ttgcagaatg ctgtccgcgt gtggagcaac atcccagcca taaggagcag gcactgggct
     5881 ctggtttcgg aagaagaatt gtccctgctg gcccagaaca agcagagctc gaagctcgcg
     5941 gccaagtggc ccaccaagct ggtgaagaac tgctttctcc ccctaagaga atatttcaag
     6001 tatttttcaa cagaactcac ttcctcttta tccggtggag gctccggagg tggatctaaa
     6061 aggccggcgg ccacgaaaaa ggccggtcag gcaaaaaaga aaaagggtgg tagtggaagc
     6121 ggagctacta acttcagcct gctgaagcag gctggagacg tggaggagaa ccctggacct
     6181 gcggccgcat gaaagggttc gatccctacc ggttagtaat gagtttaaac gggggaggct
     6241 aactgaaaca cggaaggaga caataccgga aggaacccgc gctatgacgg caataaaaag
     6301 acagaataaa acgcacgggt gttgggtcgt ttgttcataa acgcggggtt cggtcccagg
     6361 gctggcactc tgtcgatacc ccaccgagac cccattgggg ccaatacgcc cgcgtttctt
     6421 ccttttcccc accccacccc ccaagttcgg gtgaaggccc agggctcgca gccaacgtcg
     6481 gggcggcagg ccctgccata gcagatctgc gcagctgggg ctctaggggg tatccccnnn
     6541 nnnnnnnnnn nnnnnnnnnn nnnnnnnnnn nnnnnnnnnn nnnnnnnnnn nnnnnnnnnn
     6601 nnnnnnnnnn nnnnnnnnnn nnnnnnnnnn nnnnnnnnnn nnnnnnnnnn nnnnnnnnnn
     6661 ncnnnnnnnn nnnnnnnnnn nnnnnnnnnn nnnncannnn nnnnnnnnnn nnnnnnnnnn
     6721 nnnnnnnnnn nnnnnnnnnn nnnnnnnnnn nnnannnnnn nnnnnnnnnn nnnnnnnnnn
     6781 nnnnnnnnnn nnnnnnnnnn nnncctttga cgttggagtc cacgttcttt nnnnnnnnnn
     6841 nnnnnnnnnn nnnnnnnnnn nnnnnnnacc ctatctcggt ctattctttt gatttataag
     6901 ggattttggg gatttcggcc tattggttaa aaaatgagct gatttaacaa aaatttaacg
     6961 cgaattaatt ctgtggaatg tgtgtcagtt agggtgtgga aagtccccag gctccccagc
     7021 aggcagaagt atgcaaagca tgcatctcaa ttagtcagca accaggtgtg gaaagtcccc
     7081 aggctcccca gcaggcagaa gtatgcaaag catgcatctc aattagtcag caaccatagt
     7141 cccgccccta actccgccca tcccgcccct aactccgccc agttccgccc attctccgcc
     7201 ccatggctga ctaatttttt ttatttatgc agaggccgag gccgcctctg cctctgagct
     7261 attccagaag tagtgaggag gcttttttgg aggcctaggc ttttgcaaaa agctcccggg
     7321 agcttgtata tccattttcg gatctgatca agagacagga tgaggatcgt ttcgcatgat
     7381 tgaacaagat ggattgcacg caggttctcc ggccgcttgg gtggagaggc tattcggcta
     7441 tgactgggca caacagacaa tcggctgctc tgatgccgcc gtgttccggc tgtcagcgca
     7501 ggggcgcccg gttctttttg tcaagaccga cctgtccggt gccctgaatg aactgcagga
     7561 cgaggcagcg cggctatcgt ggctggccac gacgggcgtt ccttgcgcag ctgtgctcga
     7621 cgttgtcact gaagcgggaa gggactggct gctattgggc gaagtgccgg ggcaggatct
     7681 cctgtcatct caccttgctc ctgccgagaa agtatccatc atggctgatg caatgcggcg
     7741 gctgcatacg cttgatccgg ctacctgccc attcgaccac caagcgaaac atcgcatcga
     7801 gcgagcacgt actcggatgg aagccggtct tgtcgatcag gatgatctgg acgaagagca
     7861 tcaggggctc gcgccagccg aactgttcgc caggctcaag gcgcgcatgc ccgacggcga
     7921 ggatctcgtc gtgacccatg gcgatgcctg cttgccgaat atcatggtgg aaaatggccg
     7981 cttttctgga ttcatcgact gtggccggct gggtgtggcg gaccgctatc aggacatagc
     8041 gttggctacc cgtgatattg ctgaagagct tggcggcgaa tgggctgacc gcttcctcgt
     8101 gctttacggt atcgccgctc ccgattcgca gcgcatcgcc ttctatcgcc ttcttgacga
     8161 gttcttctga gcgggactct ggggttcgcg aaatgaccga ccaagcgacg cccaacctgc
     8221 catcacgaga tttcgattcc accgccgcct tctatgaaag gttgggcttc ggaatcgttt
     8281 tccgggacgc cggctggatg atcctccagc gcggggatct catgctggag ttcttcgccc
     8341 accccaactt gtttattgca gcttataatg gttacaaata aagcaatagc atcacaaatt
     8401 tcacaaataa agcatttttt tcactgcatt ctagttgtgg tttgtccaaa ctcatcaatg
     8461 tatcttatca tgtctgtata ccgtcgacct ctagctagag cttggcgtaa tcatggtcat
     8521 agctgtttcc tgtgtgaaat tgttatccgc tcacaattcc acacaacata cgagccggaa
     8581 gcataaagtg taaagcctgg ggtgcctaat gagtgagcta actcacatta attgcgttgc
     8641 gctcactgcc cgctttccag tcgggaaacc tgtcgtgcca gctgcattaa tgaatcggcc
     8701 aacgcgcggg gagaggcggt ttgcgtattg ggcgctcttc cgcttcctcg ctcactgact
     8761 cgctgcgctc ggtcgttcgg ctgcggcgag cggtatcagc tcactcaaag gcggtaatac
     8821 ggttatccac agaatcaggg gataacgcag gaaagaacat gtgagcaaaa ggccagcaaa
     8881 aggccaggaa ccgtaaaaag gccgcgttgc tggcgttttt ccataggctc cgcccccctg
     8941 acgagcatca caaaaatcga cgctcaagtc agaggtggcg aaacccgaca ggactataaa
     9001 gataccaggc gtttccccct ggaagctccc tcgtgcgctc tcctgttccg accctgccgc
     9061 ttaccggata cctgtccgcc tttctccctt cgggaagcgt ggcgctttct caatgctcac
     9121 gctgtaggta tctcagttcg gtgtaggtcg ttcgctccaa gctgggctgt gtgcacgaac
     9181 cccccgttca gcccgaccgc tgcgccttat ccggtaacta tcgtcttgag tccaacccgg
     9241 taagacacga cttatcgcca ctggcagcag ccactggtaa caggattagc agagcgaggt
     9301 atgtaggcgg tgctacagag ttcttgaagt ggtggcctaa ctacggctac actagaagga
     9361 cagtatttgg tatctgcgct ctgctgaagc cagttacctt cggaaaaaga gttggtagct
     9421 cttgatccgg caaacaaacc accgctggta gcggtggttt ttttgtttgc aagcagcaga
     9481 ttacgcgcag aaaaaaagga tctcaagaag atcctttgat cttttctacg gggtctgacg
     9541 ctcagtggaa cgaaaactca cgttaaggga ttttggtcat gagattatca aaaaggatct
     9601 tcacctagat ccttttaaat taaaaatgaa gttttaaatc aatctaaagt atatatgagt
     9661 aaacttggtc tgacagttac caatgcttaa tcagtgaggc acctatctca gcgatctgtc
     9721 tatttcgttc atccatagtt gcctgactcc ccgtcgtgta gataactacg atacgggagg
     9781 gcttaccatc tggccccagt gctgcaatga taccgcgaga cccacgctca ccggctccag
     9841 atttatcagc aataaaccag ccagccggaa gggccgagcg cagaagtggt cctgcaactt
     9901 tatccgcctc catccagtct attaattgtt gccgggaagc tagagtaagt agttcgccag
     9961 ttaatagttt gcgcaacgtt gttgccattg ctacaggcat cgtggtgtca cgctcgtcgt
    10021 ttggtatggc ttcattcagc tccggttccc aacgatcaag gcgagttaca tgatccccca
    10081 tgttgtgcaa aaaagcggtt agctccttcg gtcctccgat cgttgtcaga agtaagttgg
    10141 ccgcagtgtt atcactcatg gttatggcag cactgcataa ttctcttact gtcatgccat
    10201 ccgtaagatg cttttctgtg actggtgagt actcaaccaa gtcattctga gaatagtgta
    10261 tgcggcgacc gagttgctct tgcccggcgt caatacggga taataccgcg ccacatagca
    10321 gaactttaaa agtgctcatc attggaaaac gttcttcggg gcgaaaactc tcaaggatct
    10381 taccgctgtt gagatccagt tcgatgtaac ccactcgtgc acccaactga tcttcagcat
    10441 cttttacttt caccagcgtt tctgggtgag caaaaacagg aaggcaaaat gccgcaaaaa
    10501 agggaataag ggcgacacgg aaatgttgaa tactcatact cttccttttt caatattatt
    10561 gaagcattta tcagggttat tgtctcatga gcggatacat atttgaatgt atttagaaaa
    10621 ataaacaaat aggggttccg cgcacatttc cccgaaaagt gccacctgac gtcgacggat
    10681 cgggagatct cccgatcccc tatggtcgac tctcagtaca atctgctctg atgccgcata
    10741 gttaagccag tatctgctcc ctgcttgtgt gttggaggtc gctgagtagt gcgcgagcaa
    10801 aatttaagct acaacaaggc aaggcttgac cgacaattgc atgaagaatc tgcttagggt
    10861 taggcgtttt gcgctgcttc gcgatgtacg ggccagatat acgcgttgac attgattatt
    10921 gactagttat taatagtaat caattacggg gtcattagtt catagcccat atatggagtt
    10981 ccgcgttaca taacttacgg taaatggccc gcctggctga ccgcccaacg acccccgccc
    11041 attgacgtca ataatgacgt atgttcccat agtaacgcca
//
