>Addgene plasmid #126588 | dCas9-DNMT3L | addgene full sequence | sequence record 244971 | Addgene NGS Result
AATTGCATGAAGAATCTGCTTAGGGTTAGGCGTTTTGCGCTGCTTCGCGATGTACGGGCCAGATATACGC
GTTGACATTGATTATTGACTAGTTATTAATAGTAATCAATTACGGGGTCATTAGTTCATAGCCCATATAT
GGAGTTCCGCGTTACATAACTTACGGTAAATGGCCCGCCTGGCTGACCGCCCAACGACCCCCGCCCATTG
ACGTCAATAATGACGTATGTTCCCATAGTAACGCCAATAGGGACTTTCCATTGACGTCAATGGGTGGAGT
ATTTACGGTAAACTGCCCACTTGGCAGTACATCAAGTGTATCATATGCCAAGTACGCCCCCTATTGACGT
CAATGACGGTAAATGGCCCGCCTGGCATTATGCCCAGTACATGACCTTATGGGACTTTCCTACTTGGCAG
TACATCTACGTATTAGTCATCGCTATTACCATGGTGATGCGGTTTTGGCAGTACATCAATGGGCGTGGAT
AGCGGTTTGACTCACGGGGATTTCCAAGTCTCCACCCCATTGACGTCAATGGGAGTTTGTTTTGGCACCA
AAATCAACGGGACTTTCCAAAATGTCGTAACAACTCCGCCCCATTGACGCAAATGGGCGGTAGGCGTGTA
CGGTGGGAGGTCTATATAAGCAGAGCTCGTTTAGTGAACCGTCAGATCGCCTGGAGACGCCATCCACGCT
GTTTTGACCTCCATAGAAGACACCGGGACCGATCCAGCCTCCGGACTCTAGAGGATCGAACCCTTGCCAC
CATGCCCAAGAAGAAGAGGAAGGTGGGAGGCTCCGGAGGAAGCGACTATAAGGACCACGACGGAGACTAC
AAGGATCATGATATTGATTACAAAGACGATGACGATAAGGGTGGCGGGTCCGGCGGTGGATCCGGTACCG
GAGGGAGTGGTGGAAGCGGCGGTTCTGGTGGCTCAGGCGGCAGCGGCCGGCCAATGGACAAGAAGTACTC
CATTGGGCTCGCTATCGGCACAAACAGCGTCGGCTGGGCCGTCATTACGGACGAGTACAAGGTGCCGAGC
AAAAAATTCAAAGTTCTGGGCAATACCGATCGCCACAGCATAAAGAAGAACCTCATTGGCGCCCTCCTGT
TCGACTCCGGGGAGACGGCCGAAGCCACGCGGCTCAAAAGAACAGCACGGCGCAGATATACCCGCAGAAA
GAATCGGATCTGCTACCTGCAGGAGATCTTTAGTAATGAGATGGCTAAGGTGGATGACTCTTTCTTCCAT
AGGCTGGAGGAGTCCTTTTTGGTGGAGGAGGATAAAAAGCACGAGCGCCACCCAATCTTTGGCAATATCG
TGGACGAGGTGGCGTACCATGAAAAGTACCCAACCATATATCATCTGAGGAAGAAGCTTGTAGACAGTAC
TGATAAGGCTGACTTGCGGTTGATCTATCTCGCGCTGGCGCATATGATCAAATTTCGGGGACACTTCCTC
ATCGAGGGGGACCTGAACCCAGACAACAGCGATGTCGACAAACTCTTTATCCAACTGGTTCAGACTTACA
ATCAGCTTTTCGAAGAGAACCCGATCAACGCATCCGGAGTTGACGCCAAAGCAATCCTGAGCGCTAGGCT
GTCCAAATCCCGGCGGCTCGAAAACCTCATCGCACAGCTCCCTGGGGAGAAGAAGAACGGCCTGTTTGGT
AATCTTATCGCCCTGTCACTCGGGCTGACCCCCAACTTTAAATCTAACTTCGACCTGGCCGAAGATGCCA
AGCTTCAACTGAGCAAAGACACCTACGATGATGATCTCGACAATCTGCTGGCCCAGATCGGCGACCAGTA
CGCAGACCTTTTTTTGGCGGCAAAGAACCTGTCAGACGCCATTCTGCTGAGTGATATTCTGCGAGTGAAC
ACGGAGATCACCAAAGCTCCGCTGAGCGCTAGTATGATCAAGCGCTATGATGAGCACCACCAAGACTTGA
CTTTGCTGAAGGCCCTTGTCAGACAGCAACTGCCTGAGAAGTACAAGGAAATTTTCTTCGATCAGTCTAA
AAATGGCTACGCCGGATACATTGACGGCGGAGCAAGCCAGGAGGAATTTTACAAATTTATTAAGCCCATC
TTGGAAAAAATGGACGGCACCGAGGAGCTGCTGGTAAAGCTTAACAGAGAAGATCTGTTGCGCAAACAGC
GCACTTTCGACAATGGAAGCATCCCCCACCAGATTCACCTGGGCGAACTGCACGCTATCCTCAGGCGGCA
AGAGGATTTCTACCCCTTTTTGAAAGATAACAGGGAAAAGATTGAGAAAATCCTCACATTTCGGATACCC
TACTATGTAGGCCCCCTCGCCCGGGGAAATTCCAGATTCGCGTGGATGACTCGCAAATCAGAAGAGACCA
TCACTCCCTGGAACTTCGAGGAAGTCGTGGATAAGGGGGCCTCTGCCCAGTCCTTCATCGAAAGGATGAC
TAACTTTGATAAAAATCTGCCTAACGAAAAGGTGCTTCCTAAACACTCTCTGCTGTACGAGTACTTCACA
GTTTATAACGAGCTCACCAAGGTCAAATACGTCACAGAAGGGATGAGAAAGCCAGCATTCCTGTCTGGAG
AGCAGAAGAAAGCTATCGTGGACCTCCTCTTCAAGACGAACCGGAAAGTTACCGTGAAACAGCTCAAAGA
AGACTATTTCAAAAAGATTGAATGTTTCGACTCTGTTGAAATCAGCGGAGTGGAGGATCGCTTCAACGCA
TCCCTGGGAACGTATCACGATCTCCTGAAAATCATTAAAGACAAGGACTTCCTGGACAATGAGGAGAACG
AGGACATTCTTGAGGACATTGTCCTCACCCTTACGTTGTTTGAAGATAGGGAGATGATTGAAGAACGCTT
GAAAACTTACGCTCATCTCTTCGACGACAAAGTCATGAAACAGCTCAAGAGGCGCCGATATACAGGATGG
GGGCGGCTGTCAAGAAAACTGATCAATGGGATCCGAGACAAGCAGAGTGGAAAGACAATCCTGGATTTTC
TTAAGTCCGATGGATTTGCCAACAGGAACTTCATGCAGTTGATCCATGATGACTCTCTCACCTTTAAGGA
GGACATCCAGAAAGCACAAGTTTCTGGCCAGGGGGACAGTCTTCACGAGCACATCGCTAATCTTGCAGGT
AGCCCAGCTATCAAAAAGGGAATACTGCAGACCGTTAAGGTCGTGGATGAACTCGTCAAAGTAATGGGAA
GGCATAAGCCCGAGAATATCGTTATCGAGATGGCCCGAGAGAACCAAACTACCCAGAAGGGACAGAAGAA
CAGTAGGGAAAGGATGAAGAGGATTGAAGAGGGTATAAAAGAACTGGGGTCCCAAATCCTTAAGGAACAC
CCAGTTGAAAACACCCAGCTTCAGAATGAGAAGCTCTACCTGTACTACCTGCAGAACGGCAGGGACATGT
ACGTGGATCAGGAACTGGACATCAATCGGCTCTCCGACTACGACGTGGATGCTATCGTGCCCCAGTCTTT
TCTCAAAGATGATTCTATTGATAATAAAGTGTTGACAAGATCCGATAAAAATAGAGGGAAGAGTGATAAC
GTCCCCTCAGAAGAAGTTGTCAAGAAAATGAAAAATTATTGGCGGCAGCTGCTGAACGCCAAACTGATCA
CACAACGGAAGTTCGATAATCTGACTAAGGCTGAACGAGGTGGCCTGTCTGAGTTGGATAAAGCCGGCTT
CATCAAAAGGCAGCTTGTTGAGACACGCCAGATCACCAAGCACGTGGCCCAAATTCTCGATTCACGCATG
AACACCAAGTACGATGAAAATGACAAACTGATTCGAGAGGTGAAAGTTATTACTCTGAAGTCTAAGCTGG
TCTCAGATTTCAGAAAGGACTTTCAGTTTTATAAGGTGAGAGAGATCAACAATTACCACCATGCGCATGA
TGCCTACCTGAATGCAGTGGTAGGCACTGCACTTATCAAAAAATATCCCAAGCTTGAATCTGAATTTGTT
TACGGAGACTATAAAGTGTACGATGTTAGGAAAATGATCGCAAAGTCTGAGCAGGAAATAGGCAAGGCCA
CCGCTAAGTACTTCTTTTACAGCAATATTATGAATTTTTTCAAGACCGAGATTACACTGGCCAATGGAGA
GATTCGGAAGCGACCACTTATCGAAACAAACGGAGAAACAGGAGAAATCGTGTGGGACAAGGGTAGGGAT
TTCGCGACAGTCCGGAAGGTCCTGTCCATGCCGCAGGTGAACATCGTTAAAAAGACCGAAGTACAGACCG
GAGGCTTCTCCAAGGAAAGTATCCTCCCGAAAAGGAACAGCGACAAGCTGATCGCACGCAAAAAAGATTG
GGACCCCAAGAAATACGGCGGATTCGATTCTCCTACAGTCGCTTACAGTGTACTGGTTGTGGCCAAAGTG
GAGAAAGGGAAGTCTAAAAAACTCAAAAGCGTCAAGGAACTGCTGGGCATCACAATCATGGAGCGATCAA
GCTTCGAAAAAAACCCCATCGACTTTCTCGAGGCGAAAGGATATAAAGAGGTCAAAAAAGACCTCATCAT
TAAGCTTCCCAAGTACTCTCTCTTTGAGCTTGAAAACGGCCGGAAACGAATGCTCGCTAGTGCGGGCGAG
CTGCAGAAAGGTAACGAGCTGGCACTGCCCTCTAAATACGTTAATTTCTTGTATCTGGCCAGCCACTATG
AAAAGCTCAAAGGGTCTCCCGAAGATAATGAGCAGAAGCAGCTGTTCGTGGAACAACACAAACACTACCT
TGATGAGATCATCGAGCAAATAAGCGAATTCTCCAAAAGAGTGATCCTCGCCGACGCTAACCTCGATAAG
GTGCTTTCTGCTTACAATAAGCACAGGGATAAGCCCATCAGGGAGCAGGCAGAAAACATTATCCACTTGT
TTACTCTGACCAACTTGGGCGCGCCTGCAGCCTTCAAGTACTTCGACACCACCATAGACAGAAAGCGGTA
CACCTCTACAAAGGAGGTCCTGGACGCCACACTGATTCATCAGTCAATTACGGGGCTCTATGAAACAAGA
ATCGACCTCTCTCAGCTCGGTGGAGACGGTGGTAGTGGAGGTTCAGGAGGATCCGGGGGGAGCGGAGGGA
GCGCTAGCATGGCGGCCATCCCAGCCCTGGACCCAGAGGCCGAGCCCAGCATGGACGTGATTTTGGTGGG
ATCCAGTGAGCTCTCAAGCTCCGTTTCACCCGGGACAGGCAGAGATCTTATTGCATATGAAGTCAAGGCT
AACCAGCGAAATATAGAAGACATCTGCATCTGCTGCGGAAGTCTCCAGGTTCACACACAGCACCCTCTGT
TTGAGGGAGGGATCTGCGCCCCATGTAAGGACAAGTTCCTGGATGCCCTCTTCCTGTACGACGATGACGG
GTACCAATCCTACTGCTCCATCTGCTGCTCCGGAGAGACGCTGCTCATCTGCGGAAACCCTGATTGCACC
CGATGCTACTGCTTCGAGTGTGTGGATAGCCTGGTCGGCCCCGGGACCTCGGGGAAGGTGCACGCCATGA
GCAACTGGGTGTGCTACCTGTGCCTGCCGTCCTCCCGAAGCGGGCTGCTGCAGCGTCGGAGGAAGTGGCG
CAGCCAGCTCAAGGCCTTCTACGACCGAGAGTCGGAGAATCCCCTTGAGATGTTCGAAACCGTGCCTGTG
TGGAGGAGACAGCCAGTCCGGGTGCTGTCCCTTTTTGAAGACATCAAGAAAGAGCTGACGAGTTTGGGCT
TTTTGGAAAGTGGTTCTGACCCGGGACAACTGAAGCATGTGGTTGATGTCACAGACACAGTGAGGAAGGA
TGTGGAGGAGTGGGGACCCTTCGATCTTGTGTACGGCGCCACACCTCCCCTGGGCCACACCTGTGACCGT
CCTCCCAGCTGGTACCTGTTCCAGTTCCACCGGCTCCTGCAGTACGCACGGCCCAAGCCAGGCAGCCCCA
GGCCCTTCTTCTGGATGTTCGTGGACAATCTGGTGCTGAACAAGGAAGACCTGGACGTCGCATCTCGCTT
CCTGGAGATGGAGCCAGTCACCATCCCAGATGTCCACGGCGGATCCTTGCAGAATGCTGTCCGCGTGTGG
AGCAACATCCCAGCCATAAGGAGCAGGCACTGGGCTCTGGTTTCGGAAGAAGAATTGTCCCTGCTGGCCC
AGAACAAGCAGAGCTCGAAGCTCGCGGCCAAGTGGCCCACCAAGCTGGTGAAGAACTGCTTTCTCCCCCT
AAGAGAATATTTCAAGTATTTTTCAACAGAACTCACTTCCTCTTTATCCGGTGGAGGCTCCGGAGGTGGA
TCTAAAAGGCCGGCGGCCACGAAAAAGGCCGGTCAGGCAAAAAAGAAAAAGGGTGGTAGTGGAAGCGGAG
CTACTAACTTCAGCCTGCTGAAGCAGGCTGGAGACGTGGAGGAGAACCCTGGACCTGCGGCCGCATGAAA
GGGTTCGATCCCTACCGGTTAGTAATGAGTTTAAACGGGGGAGGCTAACTGAAACACGGAAGGAGACAAT
ACCGGAAGGAACCCGCGCTATGACGGCAATAAAAAGACAGAATAAAACGCACGGGTGTTGGGTCGTTTGT
TCATAAACGCGGGGTTCGGTCCCAGGGCTGGCACTCTGTCGATACCCCACCGAGACCCCATTGGGGCCAA
TACGCCCGCGTTTCTTCCTTTTCCCCACCCCACCCCCCAAGTTCGGGTGAAGGCCCAGGGCTCGCAGCCA
ACGTCGGGGCGGCAGGCCCTGCCATAGCAGATCTGCGCAGCTGGGGCTCTAGGGGGTATCCCC
[124 nt withheld, positions 6784-6907]
C
[91 nt withheld, positions 6909-6999]
A
[49 nt withheld, positions 7001-7049]
CCTTTGACGTTGGAGTCCACGTTCTTT
[37 nt withheld, positions 7077-7113]
ACCCTATCTCGGTCTATTCTTTTGATTTATAAGGGATTTTGCCGATTTCGGCCTATTGGTTAAAAAATGA
GCTGATTTAACAAAAATTTAACGCGAATTAATTCTGTGGAATGTGTGTCAGTTAGGGTGTGGAAAGTCCC
CAGGCTCCCCAGCAGGCAGAAGTATGCAAAGCATGCATCTCAATTAGTCAGCAACCAGGTGTGGAAAGTC
CCCAGGCTCCCCAGCAGGCAGAAGTATGCAAAGCATGCATCTCAATTAGTCAGCAACCATAGTCCCGCCC
CTAACTCCGCCCATCCCGCCCCTAACTCCGCCCAGTTCCGCCCATTCTCCGCCCCATGGCTGACTAATTT
TTTTTATTTATGCAGAGGCCGAGGCCGCCTCTGCCTCTGAGCTATTCCAGAAGTAGTGAGGAGGCTTTTT
TGGAGGCCTAGGCTTTTGCAAAAAGCTCCCGGGAGCTTGTATATCCATTTTCGGATCTGATCAAGAGACA
GGATGAGGATCGTTTCGCATGATTGAACAAGATGGATTGCACGCAGGTTCTCCGGCCGCTTGGGTGGAGA
GGCTATTCGGCTATGACTGGGCACAACAGACAATCGGCTGCTCTGATGCCGCCGTGTTCCGGCTGTCAGC
GCAGGGGCGCCCGGTTCTTTTTGTCAAGACCGACCTGTCCGGTGCCCTGAATGAACTGCAGGACGAGGCA
GCGCGGCTATCGTGGCTGGCCACGACGGGCGTTCCTTGCGCAGCTGTGCTCGACGTTGTCACTGAAGCGG
GAAGGGACTGGCTGCTATTGGGCGAAGTGCCGGGGCAGGATCTCCTGTCATCTCACCTTGCTCCTGCCGA
GAAAGTATCCATCATGGCTGATGCAATGCGGCGGCTGCATACGCTTGATCCGGCTACCTGCCCATTCGAC
CACCAAGCGAAACATCGCATCGAGCGAGCACGTACTCGGATGGAAGCCGGTCTTGTCGATCAGGATGATC
TGGACGAAGAGCATCAGGGGCTCGCGCCAGCCGAACTGTTCGCCAGGCTCAAGGCGCGCATGCCCGACGG
CGAGGATCTCGTCGTGACCCATGGCGATGCCTGCTTGCCGAATATCATGGTGGAAAATGGCCGCTTTTCT
GGATTCATCGACTGTGGCCGGCTGGGTGTGGCGGACCGCTATCAGGACATAGCGTTGGCTACCCGTGATA
TTGCTGAAGAGCTTGGCGGCGAATGGGCTGACCGCTTCCTCGTGCTTTACGGTATCGCCGCTCCCGATTC
GCAGCGCATCGCCTTCTATCGCCTTCTTGACGAGTTCTTCTGAGCGGGACTCTGGGGTTCGCGAAATGAC
CGACCAAGCGACGCCCAACCTGCCATCACGAGATTTCGATTCCACCGCCGCCTTCTATGAAAGGTTGGGC
TTCGGAATCGTTTTCCGGGACGCCGGCTGGATGATCCTCCAGCGCGGGGATCTCATGCTGGAGTTCTTCG
CCCACCCCAACTTGTTTATTGCAGCTTATAATGGTTACAAATAAAGCAATAGCATCACAAATTTCACAAA
TAAAGCATTTTTTTCACTGCATTCTAGTTGTGGTTTGTCCAAACTCATCAATGTATCTTATCATGTCTGT
ATACCGTCGACCTCTAGCTAGAGCTTGGCGTAATCATGGTCATAGCTGTTTCCTGTGTGAAATTGTTATC
CGCTCACAATTCCACACAACATACGAGCCGGAAGCATAAAGTGTAAAGCCTGGGGTGCCTAATGAGTGAG
CTAACTCACATTAATTGCGTTGCGCTCACTGCCCGCTTTCCAGTCGGGAAACCTGTCGTGCCAGCTGCAT
TAATGAATCGGCCAACGCGCGGGGAGAGGCGGTTTGCGTATTGGGCGCTCTTCCGCTTCCTCGCTCACTG
ACTCGCTGCGCTCGGTCGTTCGGCTGCGGCGAGCGGTATCAGCTCACTCAAAGGCGGTAATACGGTTATC
CACAGAATCAGGGGATAACGCAGGAAAGAACATGTGAGCAAAAGGCCAGCAAAAGGCCAGGAACCGTAAA
AAGGCCGCGTTGCTGGCGTTTTTCCATAGGCTCCGCCCCCCTGACGAGCATCACAAAAATCGACGCTCAA
GTCAGAGGTGGCGAAACCCGACAGGACTATAAAGATACCAGGCGTTTCCCCCTGGAAGCTCCCTCGTGCG
CTCTCCTGTTCCGACCCTGCCGCTTACCGGATACCTGTCCGCCTTTCTCCCTTCGGGAAGCGTGGCGCTT
TCTCATAGCTCACGCTGTAGGTATCTCAGTTCGGTGTAGGTCGTTCGCTCCAAGCTGGGCTGTGTGCACG
AACCCCCCGTTCAGCCCGACCGCTGCGCCTTATCCGGTAACTATCGTCTTGAGTCCAACCCGGTAAGACA
CGACTTATCGCCACTGGCAGCAGCCACTGGTAACAGGATTAGCAGAGCGAGGTATGTAGGCGGTGCTACA
GAGTTCTTGAAGTGGTGGCCTAACTACGGCTACACTAGAAGAACAGTATTTGGTATCTGCGCTCTGCTGA
AGCCAGTTACCTTCGGAAAAAGAGTTGGTAGCTCTTGATCCGGCAAACAAACCACCGCTGGTAGCGGTGG
TTTTTTTGTTTGCAAGCAGCAGATTACGCGCAGAAAAAAAGGATCTCAAGAAGATCCTTTGATCTTTTCT
ACGGGGTCTGACGCTCAGTGGAACGAAAACTCACGTTAAGGGATTTTGGTCATGAGATTATCAAAAAGGA
TCTTCACCTAGATCCTTTTAAATTAAAAATGAAGTTTTAAATCAATCTAAAGTATATATGAGTAAACTTG
GTCTGACAGTTACCAATGCTTAATCAGTGAGGCACCTATCTCAGCGATCTGTCTATTTCGTTCATCCATA
GTTGCCTGACTCCCCGTCGTGTAGATAACTACGATACGGGAGGGCTTACCATCTGGCCCCAGTGCTGCAA
TGATACCGCGAGACCCACGCTCACCGGCTCCAGATTTATCAGCAATAAACCAGCCAGCCGGAAGGGCCGA
GCGCAGAAGTGGTCCTGCAACTTTATCCGCCTCCATCCAGTCTATTAATTGTTGCCGGGAAGCTAGAGTA
AGTAGTTCGCCAGTTAATAGTTTGCGCAACGTTGTTGCCATTGCTACAGGCATCGTGGTGTCACGCTCGT
CGTTTGGTATGGCTTCATTCAGCTCCGGTTCCCAACGATCAAGGCGAGTTACATGATCCCCCATGTTGTG
CAAAAAAGCGGTTAGCTCCTTCGGTCCTCCGATCGTTGTCAGAAGTAAGTTGGCCGCAGTGTTATCACTC
ATGGTTATGGCAGCACTGCATAATTCTCTTACTGTCATGCCATCCGTAAGATGCTTTTCTGTGACTGGTG
AGTACTCAACCAAGTCATTCTGAGAATAGTGTATGCGGCGACCGAGTTGCTCTTGCCCGGCGTCAATACG
GGATAATACCGCGCCACATAGCAGAACTTTAAAAGTGCTCATCATTGGAAAACGTTCTTCGGGGCGAAAA
CTCTCAAGGATCTTACCGCTGTTGAGATCCAGTTCGATGTAACCCACTCGTGCACCCAACTGATCTTCAG
CATCTTTTACTTTCACCAGCGTTTCTGGGTGAGCAAAAACAGGAAGGCAAAATGCCGCAAAAAAGGGAAT
AAGGGCGACACGGAAATGTTGAATACTCATACTCTTCCTTTTTCAATATTATTGAAGCATTTATCAGGGT
TATTGTCTCATGAGCGGATACATATTTGAATGTATTTAGAAAAATAAACAAATAGGGGTTCCGCGCACAT
TTCCCCGAAAAGTGCCACCTGACGTCGACGGATCGGGAGATCTCCCGATCCCCTATGGTGCACTCTCAGT
ACAATCTGCTCTGATGCCGCATAGTTAAGCCAGTATCTGCTCCCTGCTTGTGTGTTGGAGGTCGCTGAGT
AGTGCGCGAGCAAAATTTAAGCTACAACAAGGCAAGGCTTGACCGAC
Features (pLannotate 1.2.2; 19 found; start..end, strand, type, name):
     74..453     +  enhancer       CMV enhancer: human cytomegalovirus immediate early enhancer
    454..657     +  promoter       CMV promoter: human cytomegalovirus (CMV) immediate early promoter
    964..5067    +  CDS            Cas9: Cas9 (Csn1) endonuclease from the Streptococcus pyogenes Type II CRISPR/Cas system generates RNA-guided double strand breaks in DNA
   5125..6276    +  CDS            DNMT3L: DNM3L_HUMAN - Experimental evidence at protein level: Swiss-Prot protein existence level 1. Catalytically inactive regulatory factor of DNA methyltransferases that can either promote or inhibit DNA methylation depending on the context (By similarity). Essential for the function of DNMT3A and DNMT3B: activates DNMT3A and DNMT3B by binding to their catalytic domain (PubMed:17687327). Acts by accelerating the binding of DNA and S-adenosyl-L-methionine (AdoMet) to the methyltransferases and dissociates from the complex after DNA binding to the methyltransferases (PubMed:17687327). Recognizes unmet
   6304..6351    +  CDS            nucleoplasmin NLS: bipartite nuclear localization signal from nucleoplasmin
   6534..6582    +  polyA_signal   HSV TK poly(A) signal: herpes simplex virus thymidine kinase polyadenylation signal (Cole and Stacy, 1985)
   6784..7212    +  rep_origin     f1 ori (sequence partly withheld): f1 bacteriophage origin of replication; arrow indicates direction of (+) strand synthesis
   7226..7555    +  promoter       SV40 promoter: SV40 enhancer and early promoter
   7622..8413    +  CDS            neo: KKA2_KLEPN - Also known as kan, nptII. Experimental evidence at protein level: Swiss-Prot protein existence level 1. Resistance to kanamycin, neomycin, paromomycin, ribostamycin, butirosin and gentamicin B. From Klebsiella pneumoniae.
   8439..8597    +  CDS            ble (fragment): BLE_KLEPN - Experimental evidence at protein level: Swiss-Prot protein existence level 1. Binding protein with a strong affinity to the bleomycin family of antibiotics. Binds to CL990; an antimitotic-antibiotic compound. From Klebsiella pneumoniae.
   8592..8713    +  polyA_signal   SV40 poly(A) signal: SV40 polyadenylation signal
   8784..8806    -  protein_bind   lac operator (fragment): The lac repressor binds to the lac operator to inhibit transcription in E. coli. This inhibition can be relieved by adding lactose or isopropyl-β-D-thiogalactopyranoside (IPTG). lac repressor encoded by lacI
   8810..8840    -  promoter       lac promoter: promoter for the E. coli lac operon
   8855..8876    -  protein_bind   CAP binding site: CAP binding activates transcription in the presence of cAMP. E. coli catabolite activator protein
   8889..8981    -  CDS            lacI (fragment): lac repressor; lacI; The lac repressor binds to the lac operator to inhibit transcription in E. coli. This inhibition can be relieved by adding lactose or isopropyl-β-D-thiogalactopyranoside (IPTG).
   9164..9752    -  rep_origin     ori: high-copy-number ColE1/pMB1/pBR322/pUC origin of replication
   9923..10783   -  CDS            AmpR: β-lactamase; bla; confers resistance to ampicillin, carbenicillin, and related antibiotics
  10784..10888   -  promoter       AmpR promoter: bla
  10947..10999   -  misc_feature   bom (fragment): basis of mobility region from pBR322
