[The description below was written by a language model from this plasmid's Addgene catalogue record, the feature table of its GenBank file and pLannotate feature annotations shown in this document.]
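Description:
dCas9-DNMT3L is an 11,080 bp mammalian expression plasmid built on the pcDNA3.3-TOPO backbone for CRISPR-based epigenome editing. It is maintained in E. coli through a high-copy ColE1/pUC-type origin and an ampicillin resistance gene. An SV40 enhancer/early promoter drives a neomycin phosphotransferase cassette with an SV40 poly(A) signal, which allows G418 selection of transfected mammalian cells. The backbone also carries an f1 origin, the SV40 origin within the SV40 promoter region, and remnants of the lac promoter/operator region.

The payload is a single fusion protein expressed from the human cytomegalovirus immediate-early enhancer and promoter and terminated by the HSV thymidine kinase poly(A) signal. According to the depositor's annotation, the reading frame begins with an SV40 nuclear localization signal and a 3xFLAG epitope. These are followed by Streptococcus pyogenes Cas9 carrying the D10A and H840A mutations that abolish nuclease activity while retaining guide RNA-directed DNA binding. Human DNMT3L, inserted by Gibson cloning, is joined to the C-terminus of dCas9 across a short linker containing an NheI site, and is followed by a bipartite nucleoplasmin NLS. The depositor's map also marks a P2A sequence downstream of the second NLS, but neither feature table annotates a coding sequence after it, so its role here is unclear.

DNMT3L is a catalytically inactive cofactor that binds and stimulates the de novo methyltransferases DNMT3A and DNMT3B. When co-delivered with a guide RNA supplied from a separate construct, the fusion can be targeted to chosen loci. The associated study concerns engineering epigenetic memory with dCas9-tethered effectors. The two feature tables describe the same molecule with offset coordinates.
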