Addgene plasmid #126588: dCas9-DNMT3L
Purpose: DNMT3L fused to C-terminus of dCas9; pCDNA3 vector backbone, mammalian expression
Depositing lab: David Segal. Depositing organization: University of California, Davis. Publication: Ezh2-dCas9 and KRAB-dCas9 enable engineering of epigenetic memory in a context-dependent manner. O'Geen H, Bates SL, Carter SS, Nisson KA, Halmai J, Fink KD, Rhie SK, Farnham PJ, Segal DJ. Epigenetics Chromatin. 2019 May 3;12(1):26. doi: 10.1186/s13072-019-0275-8. PubMed 31053162.
Backbone
  Vector backbone: pcDNA3.3-TOPO
  Backbone size w/o insert (bp): 5407
  Total vector size (bp): 11080
  Vector type: Mammalian Expression, CRISPR
  Selectable markers: Neomycin (select with G418)
Growth in bacteria
  Bacterial resistance: Ampicillin, 100 μg/mL
  Growth temperature: 37°C
  Growth strain: DH5alpha
  Copy number: High Copy
Gene/Insert
  Gene/Insert name: DNMT3L (alt name: DNA methyltransferase 3 like)
  Species: H. sapiens (human)
  GenBank ID: NM_175867.2
  Entrez Gene: DNMT3L
  Tag / fusion protein: 3XFLag-NLS-dCas9-DNMT3L-NLS
  Cloning method: Gibson Cloning
  Sequencing primers: 5′ CMV-F; 3′ polyA TK R
Terms and licenses: Academic/Nonprofit Terms; Industry Terms: Not Available to Industry
How to cite: dCas9-DNMT3L was a gift from David Segal (Addgene plasmid # 126588 ; http://n2t.net/addgene:126588 ; RRID:Addgene_126588)
